Addgene plasmid #26469: pJC93.4-npp-5
Depositing lab: Phillip Newmark. Depositing organization: University of Illinois at Urbana-Champaign. Publication: Genome-wide analyses reveal a role for peptide hormones in planarian germline development. Collins JJ, Hou X, Romanova EV, Lambrus BG, Miller CM, Saberi A, Sweedler JV, Newmark PA. PLoS Biol. 2010 . 8(10):e1000509. 10.1371/journal.pbio.1000509 PubMed 20967238.
Backbone
  Vector backbone: pJC53.2
  Backbone size w/o insert (bp): 3240
  Vector type: T/A Cloning Vector for dsRNA generation and the generation of sense and anti-sense probes
Growth in bacteria
  Bacterial resistance: Ampicillin and Kanamycin, 100 & 50 μg/mL
  Growth temperature: 37°C
  Growth strain: DH5alpha
  Copy number: High Copy
Gene/Insert
  Gene/Insert name: npp-5
  Species: S. mediterranea (planarian)
  GenBank ID: BK007015
  Cloning method: Restriction Enzyme; 5′ cloning site Eam1105I (destroyed during cloning); 3′ cloning site Eam1105I (destroyed during cloning)
  Sequencing primers: 5′ SP6; 3′ T3
Terms and licenses: Academic/Nonprofit Terms; Industry Terms: Not Available to Industry
Depositor comments: dsRNA can be generated by in vitro transcription with T7 RNA polymerase and single stranded probes can be generated with SP6 or T3 RNA polymerases. Addgene's quality control sequence has minor discrepancies with the provided depositor's sequence and NCBI; these do not affect plasmid function.
How to cite: pJC93.4-npp-5 was a gift from Phillip Newmark (Addgene plasmid # 26469 ; http://n2t.net/addgene:26469 ; RRID:Addgene_26469)
