[The description below was written by a language model from this plasmid's Addgene catalogue record.]
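Description:
pJC93.4-npp-5 is a bacterial cloning and in vitro transcription plasmid carrying the npp-5 gene of the planarian Schmidtea mediterranea, built on the pJC53.2 backbone (about 3.2 kb without insert). pJC53.2 is a T/A cloning vector designed for producing double-stranded RNA as well as sense and antisense riboprobes. The insert was placed at Eam1105I sites, which are cut to create the single-base overhangs used for T/A ligation of PCR products and are destroyed in the process. The plasmid is maintained at high copy in standard E. coli cloning strains and is selected with both ampicillin and kanamycin; the record does not name the origin of replication or give the size of the insert.

The payload has no expression promoter for any living host. Instead, the cloned npp-5 fragment is surrounded by phage RNA polymerase promoters. According to the depositor's notes, transcription with T7 RNA polymerase yields dsRNA, which implies that the insert is read from both directions to give complementary strands that anneal. SP6 and T3 polymerases each produce a single-stranded transcript, so one gives a sense probe and the other an antisense probe. SP6 and T3 sites also serve as the sequencing primer positions on either side of the insert.

The associated work concerns genome-wide analysis of peptide hormones in planarian germline development, so the construct is suited to RNAi knockdown of npp-5 with dsRNA and to mapping its expression by in situ hybridization with riboprobes. The repository notes minor sequence discrepancies relative to the depositor and reference sequences, which are stated not to affect function.
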