>Addgene plasmid #26469 | pJC93.4-npp-5 | depositor partial sequence | sequence record 12500 | Author sequence
AAAAAGGCCAAATTGGAAGGACATCCCATGGGCTCAGAGAAGTGCTTGGAGGGATATGCCATGGGGTAAA
AGAAGTGCTTGGAGGGATATGCCATGGGGTAAAAGAAGTGCTTGGAGGGATATGCCATGGGGTAAAAGAA
GTGCTTGGAGCGATATCCCATGGGGAAAAAAGAGTGCTTGGAGAGATATGCCATGGGGTAAAAGAAGTGA
TTGGAAAGATATTTCATGGGAAAAGAAACAAGGTCTTCATGATTTGTCTTTAAATAATCCATTTGAAAAA
AGTTTAATATTAAATAATTCGGAATTTGAAGACTGAAATTTAGATATTATTGTTATTCAACTCTGTTTCA
TTACTATTATTATAATTAATATTGAAAAGGTTAAATAAATCTCATTGTCTTTTATCTTT
